>Addgene plasmid #128511 | pPHAGE-CR-NENF-C-TAP | addgene full sequence | sequence record 256206 | Addgene NGS Result
GATAGTTACCGGATAAGGCGCAGCGGTCGGGCTGAACGGGGGGTTCGTGCACACAGCCCAGCTTGGAGCG
AACGACCTACACCGAACTGAGATACCTACAGCGTGAGCTATGAGAAAGCGCCACGCTTCCCGAAGGGAGA
AAGGCGGACAGGTATCCGGTAAGCGGCAGGGTCGGAACAGGAGAGCGCACGAGGGAGCTTCCAGGGGGAA
ACGCCTGGTATCTTTATAGTCCTGTCGGGTTTCGCCACCTCTGACTTGAGCGTCGATTTTTGTGATGCTC
GTCAGGGGGGCGGAGCCTATGGAAAAACGCCAGCAACGCGGCCTTTTTACGGTTCCTGGCCTTTTGCTGG
CCTTTTGCTCACATGTTCTTTCCTGCGTTATCCCCTGATTCTGTGGATAACCGTATTACCGCCTTTGAGT
GAGCTGATACCGCTCGCCGCAGCCGAACGACCGAGCGCAGCGAGTCAGTGAGCGAGGAAGCGGAAGAGCG
CCCAATACGCAAACCGCCTCTCCCCGCGCGTTGGCCGATTCATTAATGCAGCAAGCTCATGGCTGACTAA
TTTTTTTTATTTATGCAGAGGCCGAGGCCGCCTCGGCCTCTGAGCTATTCCAGAAGTAGTGAGGAGGCTT
TTTTGGAGGCCTAGGCTTTTGCAAAAAGCTCCCCGTGGCACGACAGGTTTCCCGACTGGAAAGCGGGCAG
TGAGCGCAACGCAATTAATGTGAGTTAGCTCACTCATTAGGCACCCCAGGCTTTACACTTTATGCTTCCG
GCTCGTATGTTGTGTGGAATTGTGAGCGGATAACAATTTCACACAGGAAACAGCTATGACATGATTACGA
ATTTCACAAATAAAGCATTTTTTTCACTGCATTCTAGTTGTGGTTTGTCCAAACTCATCAATGTATCTTA
TCATGTCTGGATCAACTGGATAACTCAAGCTAACCAAAATCATCCCAAACTTCCCACCCCATACCCTATT
ACCACTGCCAATTACCTGTGGTTTCATTTACTCTAAACCTGTGATTCCTCTGAATTATTTTCATTTTAAA
GAAATTGTATTTGTTAAATATGTACTACAAACTTAGTAGTTGGAAGGGCTAATTCACTCCCAAAGAAGAC
AAGATATCCTTGATCTGTGGATCTACCACACACAAGGCTACTTCCCTGATTAGCAGAACTACACACCAGG
GCCAGGGGTCAGATATCCACTGACCTTTGGATGGTGCTACAAGCTAGTACCAGTTGAGCCAGATAAGGTA
GAAGAGGCCAATAAAGGAGAGAACACCAGCTTGTTACACCCTGTGAGCCTGCATGGGATGGATGACCCGG
AGAGAGAAGTGTTAGAGTGGAGGTTTGACAGCCGCCTAGCATTTCATCACGTGGCCCGAGAGCTGCATCC
GGAGTACTTCAAGAACTGCTGATATCGAGCTTGCTACAAGGGACTTTCCGCTGGGGACTTTCCAGGGAGG
CGTGGCCTGGGCGGGACTGGGGAGTGGCGAGCCCTCAGATCCTGCATATAAGCAGCTGCTTTTTGCCTGT
ACTGGGTCTCTCTGGTTAGACCAGATCTGAGCCTGGGAGCTCTCTGGCTAACTAGGGAACCCACTGCTTA
AGCCTCAATAAAGCTTGCCTTGAGTGCTTCAAGTAGTGTGTGCCCGTCTGTTGTGTGACTCTGGTAACTA
GAGATCCCTCAGACCCTTTTAGTCAGTGTGGAAAATCTCTAGCAGTGGCGCCCGAACAGGGACTTGAAAG
CGAAAGGGAAACCAGAGGAGCTCTCTCGACGCAGGACTCGGCTTGCTGAAGCGCGCACGGCAAGAGGCGA
GGGGCGGCGACTGGTGAGTACGCCAAAAATTTTGACTAGCGGAGGCTAGAAGGAGAGAGATGGGTGCGAG
AGCGTCAGTATTAAGCGGGGGAGAATTAGATCGCGATGGGAAAAAATTCGGTTAAGGCCAGGGGGAAAGA
AAAAATATAAATTAAAACATATAGTATGGGCAAGCAGGGAGCTAGAACGATTCGCAGTTAATCCTGGCCT
GTTAGAAACATCAGAAGGCTGTAGACAAATACTGGGACAGCTACAACCATCCCTTCAGACAGGATCAGAA
GAACTTAGATCATTATATAATACAGTAGCAACCCTCTATTGTGTGCATCAAAGGATAGAGATAAAAGACA
CCAAGGAAGCTTTAGACAAGATAGAGGAAGAGCAAAACAAAAGTAAGACCACCGCACAGCAAGCGGCCGG
CCGCTGATCTTCAGACCTGGAGGAGGAGATATGAGGGACAATTGGAGAAGTGAATTATATAAATATAAAG
TAGTAAAAATTGAACCATTAGGAGTAGCACCCACCAAGGCAAAGAGAAGAGTGGTGCAGAGAGAAAAAAG
AGCAGTGGGAATAGGAGCTTTGTTCCTTGGGTTCTTGGGAGCAGCAGGAAGCACTATGGGCGCAGCGTCA
ATGACGCTGACGGTACAGGCCAGACAATTATTGTCTGGTATAGTGCAGCAGCAGAACAATTTGCTGAGGG
CTATTGAGGCGCAACAGCATCTGTTGCAACTCACAGTCTGGGGCATCAAGCAGCTCCAGGCAAGAATCCT
GGCTGTGGAAAGATACCTAAAGGATCAACAGCTCCTGGGGATTTGGGGTTGCTCTGGAAAACTCATTTGC
ACCACTGCTGTGCCTTGGAATGCTAGTTGGAGTAATAAATCTCTGGAACAGATTTGGAATCACACGACCT
GGATGGAGTGGGACAGAGAAATTAACAATTACACAAGCTTAATACACTCCTTAATTGAAGAATCGCAAAA
CCAGCAAGAAAAGAATGAACAAGAATTATTGGAATTAGATAAATGGGCAAGTTTGTGGAATTGGTTTAAC
ATAACAAATTGGCTGTGGTATATAAAATTATTCATAATGATAGTAGGAGGCTTGGTAGGTTTAAGAATAG
TTTTTGCTGTACTTTCTATAGTGAATAGAGTTAGGCAGGGATATTCACCATTATCGTTTCAGACCCACCT
CCCAACCCCGAGGGGACCCGACAGGCCCGAAGGAATAGAAGAAGAAGGTGGAGAGAGAGACAGAGACAGA
TCCATTCGATTAGTGAACGGATCTCGACGGTATCGCCGAATTAATTCACAAATGGCAGTATTCATCCACA
ATTTTAAAAGAAAAGGGGGGATTGGGGGGTACAGTGCAGGGGAAAGAATAGTAGACATAATAGCAACAGA
CATACAAACTAAAGAATTACAAAAACAAATTACAAAAATTCAAAATTTTCGGGTTTATTACAGGGACAGC
AGAGATCCAGTTTGGACTAGTGGAGTTCCGCGTTACATAACTTACGGTAAATGGCCCGCCTGGCTGACCG
CCCAACGACCCCCGCCCATTGACGTCAATAATGACGTATGTTCCCATAGTAACGCCAATAGGGACTTTCC
ATTGACGTCAATGGGTGGAGTATTTACGGTAAACTGCCCACTTGGCAGTACATCAAGTGTATCATATGCC
AAGTACGCCCCCTATTGACGTCAATGACGGTAAATGGCCCGCCTGGCATTATGCCCAGTACATGACCTTA
TGGGACTTTCCTACTTGGCAGTACATCTACGTATTAGTCATCGCTATTACCATGGTGATGCGGTTTTGGC
AGTACATCAATGGGCGTGGATAGCGGTTTGACTCACGGGGATTTCCAAGTCTCCACCCCATTGACGTCAA
TGGGAGTTTGTTTTGGCACCAAAATCAACGGGACTTTCCAAAATGTCGTAACAACTCCGCCCCATTGACG
CAAATGGGCGGTAGGCGTGTACGGTGGGAGGTCTATATAAGCAGAGCTCGTTTAGTGAACCGTCAGATCG
CCTGGAGACGCCATCCACGCTGTTTTGACCTCCATAGAAGACACCGGCGGCCGCAGATCTCTCGAGGTTG
ATCTAATACGACTCACTATAGGGAGACCCAAGCTGGCTAGTTAAGCTATCAACAAGTTTGTACAAAAAAG
TTGGCATGGTGGGCCCCGCGCCGCGGCGGCGGCTGCGGCCGCTGGCAGCGCTGGCCCTGGTCCTGGCGCT
GGCCCCGGGGCTGCCCACAGCCCGGGCCGGGCAGACACCGCGCCCTGCCGAGCGGGGGCCCCCAGTGCGG
CTTTTCACCGAGGAGGAGCTGGCCCGCTATGGCGGGGAGGAGGAAGATCAGCCCATCTACTTGGCAGTGA
AGGGAGTGGTGTTTGATGTCACCTCCGGAAAGGAGTTCTACGGCAGAGGAGCCCCCTACAATGCCTTGAC
GGGGAAGGACTCCACTAGAGGGGTAGCCAAGATGTCCTTGGATCCTGCAGACCTCACCCATGACACTACG
GGTCTCACGGCCAAGGAACTGGAGGCCCTGGATGAGGTCTTCACCAAAGTGTACAAAGCCAAATACCCCA
TCGTCGGCTACACTGCCCGGAGAATTCTCAATGAGGATGGCAGCCCTAACCTGGACTTCAAGCCTGAAGA
CCAGCCCCATTTTGACATCAAGGATGAGTTCTGCCCAACTTTCTTGTACAAAGTGGTTGATCTAGAGGGC
CCGCGGTTCGAACTCGAGGACTACAAGGACGACGATGACAAGTCGGCCGCTGGAGGATACCCCTACGACG
TGCCCGACTACGCCTAGAATTCCGCCCCCCCCCCCTAACGTTACTGGCCGAAGCCGCTTGGAATAAGGCC
GGTGTGCGTTTGTCTATATGTTATTTTCCACCATATTGCCGTCTTTTGGCAATGTGAGGGCCCGGAAACC
TGGCCCTGTCTTCTTGACGAGCATTCCTAGGGGTCTTTCCCCTCTCGCCAAAGGAATGCAAGGTCTGTTG
AATGTCGTGAAGGAAGCAGTTCCTCTGGAAGCTTCTTGAAGACAAACAACGTCTGTAGCGACCCTTTGCA
GGCAGCGGAACCCCCCACCTGGCGACAGGTGCCTCTGCGGCCAAAAGCCACGTGTATAAGATACACCTGC
AAAGGCGGCACAACCCCAGTGCCACGTTGTGAGTTGGATAGTTGTGGAAAGAGTCAAATGGCTCTCCTCA
AGCGTATTCAACAAGGGGCTGAAGGATGCCCAGAAGGTACCCCATTGTATGGGATCTGATCTGGGGCCTC
GGTGCACATGCTTTACATGTGTTTAGTCGAGGTTAAAAAAACGTCTAGGCCCCCCGAACCACGGGGACGT
GGTTTTCCTTTGAAAAACACGATGATAATATGGCCACAACCATGACCGAGTACAAGCCCACGGTGCGCCT
CGCCACCCGCGACGACGTCCCCAGGGCCGTACGCACCCTCGCCGCCGCGTTCGCCGACTACCCCGCCACG
CGCCACACCGTCGATCCGGACCGCCACATCGAGCGGGTCACCGAGCTGCAAGAACTCTTCCTCACGCGCG
TCGGGCTCGACATCGGCAAGGTGTGGGTCGCGGACGACGGCGCCGCGGTGGCGGTCTGGACCACGCCGGA
GAGCGTCGAAGCGGGGGCGGTGTTCGCCGAGATCGGCCCGCGCATGGCCGAGTTGAGCGGTTCCCGGCTG
GCCGCGCAGCAACAGATGGAAGGCCTCCTGGCGCCGCACCGGCCCAAGGAGCCCGCGTGGTTCCTGGCCA
CCGTCGGCGTCTCGCCCGACCACCAGGGCAAGGGTCTGGGCAGCGCCGTCGTGCTCCCCGGAGTGGAGGC
GGCCGAGCGCGCCGGGGTGCCCGCCTTCCTGGAGACCTCCGCGCCCCGCAACCTCCCCTTCTACGAGCGG
CTCGGCTTCACCGTCACCGCCGACGTCGAGGTGCCCGAAGGACCGCGCACCTGGTGCATGACCCGCAAGC
CCGGTGCCTGATGCATCGATGGATCCTAATCAACCTCTGGATTACAAAATTTGTGAAAGATTGACTGGTA
TTCTTAACTATGTTGCTCCTTTTACGCTATGTGGATACGCTGCTTTAATGCCTTTGTATCATGCTATTGC
TTCCCGTATGGCTTTCATTTTCTCCTCCTTGTATAAATCCTGGTTGCTGTCTCTTTATGAGGAGTTGTGG
CCCGTTGTCAGGCAACGTGGCGTGGTGTGCACTGTGTTTGCTGACGCAACCCCCACTGGTTGGGGCATTG
CCACCACCTGTCAGCTCCTTTCCGGGACTTTCGCTTTCCCCCTCCCTATTGCCACGGCGGAACTCATCGC
CGCCTGCCTTGCCCGCTGCTGGACAGGGGCTCGGCTGTTGGGCACTGACAATTCCGTGGTGTTGTCGGGG
AAATCATCGTCCTTTCCTTGGCTGCTCGCCTGTGTTGCCACCTGGATTCTGCGCGGGACGTCCTTCTGCT
ACGTCCCTTCGGCCCTCAATCCAGCGGACCTTCCTTCCCGCGGCCTGCTGCCGGCTCTGCGGCCTCTTCC
GCGTCTTCGCCTTCGCCCTCAGACGAGTCGGATCTCCCTTTGGGCCGCCTCCCCGCCTGAGATCCTTTAA
GACCAATGACTTACAAGGCAGCTGTAGATCTTAGCCACTTTTTAAAAGAAAAGGGGGGACTGGAAGGGCT
AATTCACTCCCAACGAAGACAAGATCTGCTTTTTGCTTGTACTGGGTCTCTCTGGTTAGACCAGATCTGA
GCCTGGGAGCTCTCTGGCTAACTAGGGAACCCACTGCTTAAGCCTCAATAAAGCTTGCCTTGAGTGCTTC
AAGTAGTGTGTGCCCGTCTGTTGTGTGACTCTGGTAACTAGAGATCCCTCAGACCCTTTTAGTCAGTGTG
GAAAATCTCTAGCAGTAGTAGTTCATGTCATCTTATTATTCAGTATTTATAACTTGCAAAGAAATGAATA
TCAGAGAGTGAGAGGCCCGGGTTAATTAAGGAAAGGGCTAGATCATTCTTGAAGACGAAAGGGCCTCGTG
ATACGCCTATTTTTATAGGTTAATGTCATGATAATAATGGTTTCTTAGACGTCAGGTGGCACTTTTCGGG
GAAATGTGCGCGGAACCCCTATTTGTTTATTTTTCTAAATACATTCAAATATGTATCCGCTCATGAGACA
ATAACCCTGATAAATGCTTCAATAATATTGAAAAAGGAAGAGTATGAGTATTCAACATTTCCGTGTCGCC
CTTATTCCCTTTTTTGCGGCATTTTGCCTTCCTGTTTTTGCTCACCCAGAAACGCTGGTGAAAGTAAAAG
ATGCTGAAGATCAGTTGGGTGCACGAGTGGGTTACATCGAACTGGATCTCAACAGCGGTAAGATCCTTGA
GAGTTTTCGCCCCGAAGAACGTTTTCCAATGATGAGCACTTTTAAAGTTCTGCTATGTGGCGCGGTATTA
TCCCGTGTTGACGCCGGGCAAGAGCAACTCGGTCGCCGCATACACTATTCTCAGAATGACTTGGTTGAGT
ACTCACCAGTCACAGAAAAGCATCTTACGGATGGCATGACAGTAAGAGAATTATGCAGTGCTGCCATAAC
CATGAGTGATAACACTGCGGCCAACTTACTTCTGACAACGATCGGAGGACCGAAGGAGCTAACCGCTTTT
TTGCACAACATGGGGGATCATGTAACTCGCCTTGATCGTTGGGAACCGGAGCTGAATGAAGCCATACCAA
ACGACGAGCGTGACACCACGATGCCTGTAGCAATGGCAACAACGTTGCGCAAACTATTAACTGGCGAACT
ACTTACTCTAGCTTCCCGGCAACAATTAATAGACTGGATGGAGGCGGATAAAGTTGCAGGACCACTTCTG
CGCTCGGCCCTTCCGGCTGGCTGGTTTATTGCTGATAAATCTGGAGCCGGTGAGCGTGGGTCTCGCGGTA
TCATTGCAGCACTGGGGCCAGATGGTAAGCCCTCCCGTATCGTAGTTATCTACACGACGGGGAGTCAGGC
AACTATGGATGAACGAAATAGACAGATCGCTGAGATAGGTGCCTCACTGATTAAGCATTGGTAACTGTCA
GACCAAGTTTACTCATATATACTTTAGATTGATTTAAAACTTCATTTTTAATTTAAAAGGATCTAGGTGA
AGATCCTTTTTGATAATCTCATGACCAAAATCCCTTAACGTGAGTTTTCGTTCCACTGAGCGTCAGACCC
CGTAGAAAAGATCAAAGGATCTTCTTGAGATCCTTTTTTTCTGCGCGTAATCTGCTGCTTGCAAACAAAA
AAACCACCGCTACCAGCGGTGGTTTGTTTGCCGGATCAAGAGCTACCAACTCTTTTTCCGAAGGTAACTG
GCTTCAGCAGAGCGCAGATACCAAATACTGTTCTTCTAGTGTAGCCGTAGTTAGGCCACCACTTCAAGAA
CTCTGTAGCACCGCCTACATACCTCGCTCTGCTAATCCTGTTACCAGTGGCTGCTGCCAGTGGCGATAAG
TCGTGTCTTACCGGGTTGGACTCAAGAC
Features (pLannotate 1.2.2; 29 found; start..end, strand, type, name):
    488..542     +  CDS            lacI (fragment): lac repressor; lacI; The lac repressor binds to the lac operator to inhibit transcription in E. coli. This inhibition can be relieved by adding lactose or isopropyl-β-D-thiogalactopyranoside (IPTG).
    548..641     +  rep_origin     SV40 ori (fragment): SV40 origin of replication
    666..703     +  CDS            lacI (fragment): lac repressor; lacI; The lac repressor binds to the lac operator to inhibit transcription in E. coli. This inhibition can be relieved by adding lactose or isopropyl-β-D-thiogalactopyranoside (IPTG).
    716..737     +  protein_bind   CAP binding site: CAP binding activates transcription in the presence of cAMP. E. coli catabolite activator protein
    752..782     +  promoter       lac promoter: promoter for the E. coli lac operon
    790..806     +  protein_bind   lac operator: The lac repressor binds to the lac operator to inhibit transcription in E. coli. This inhibition can be relieved by adding lactose or isopropyl-β-D-thiogalactopyranoside (IPTG). lac repressor encoded by lacI
    840..923     +  polyA_signal   SV40 poly(A) signal (fragment): SV40 polyadenylation signal
   1090..1419    +  CDS            nef (fragment): NEF_HV1BR - Experimental evidence at protein level: Swiss-Prot protein existence level 1. Extracellular Nef protein targets CD4(+) T-lymphocytes for apoptosis by interacting with CXCR4 surface receptors (PubMed:14990729). From Human immunodeficiency virus type 1 group M subtype B (isolate BRU/LAI) (HIV-1).
   1467..1724    +  LTR            5' LTR (truncated): truncated 5' long terminal repeat (LTR) from HIV-1
   1771..1896    +  misc_feature   HIV-1 Ψ: packaging signal of human immunodeficiency virus type 1
   1880..2218    +  CDS            HIV-1 gag (fragment): gag protein from human immunodeficiency virus 1; gag
   2393..2626    +  misc_feature   RRE: The Rev response element (RRE) of HIV-1 allows for Rev-dependent mRNA export from the nucleus to the cytoplasm.
   3003..3103    +  CDS            Rev (fragment): human immunodeficiency virus 1 (HIV-1) Rev protein; rev; enhances nuclear export of unspliced and incompletely spliced viral mRNAs
   3152..3269    +  misc_feature   cPPT/CTS: central polypurine tract and central termination sequence of HIV-1
   3321..3624    +  enhancer       CMV enhancer: human cytomegalovirus immediate early enhancer
   3625..3828    +  promoter       CMV promoter: human cytomegalovirus (CMV) immediate early promoter
   3924..3942    +  promoter       T7 promoter: promoter for bacteriophage T7 RNA polymerase
   3973..3990    +  protein_bind   attB1 (fragment): mutant version of attB; core recombination site for the Gateway® BP reaction BP Clonase™
   3996..4511    +  CDS            NENF: NENF_HUMAN - Also known as CIR2, SPUF. Experimental evidence at protein level: Swiss-Prot protein existence level 1. Acts as a neurotrophic factor in postnatal mature neurons enhancing neuronal survival (PubMed:31536960). Promotes cell proliferation and neurogenesis in undifferentiated neural progenitor cells at the embryonic stage and inhibits differentiation of astrocytes (By similarity). Its neurotrophic activity is exerted via MAPK1/ERK2, MAPK3/ERK1 and AKT1/AKT pathways (By similarity). Neurotrophic activity is enhanced by binding to heme (By similarity). Acts also as an anorexigenic neur
   4514..4537    -  protein_bind   attB2: mutant version of attB; recombination site for the Gateway® BP reaction BP Clonase™
   4572..4592    +  CDS            FLAG (fragment): FLAG® epitope tag, followed by an enterokinase cleavage site
   4746..5208    +  misc_feature   IRES: internal ribosome entry site (IRES) of the encephalomyocarditis virus (EMCV)
   5222..5821    +  CDS            PuroR: puromycin N-acetyltransferase; pac from Streptomyces alboniger; confers resistance to puromycin
   5838..6426    +  misc_feature   WPRE: woodchuck hepatitis virus posttranscriptional regulatory element
   6434..6499    +  CDS            nef (fragment): NEF_HV1Z2 - Experimental evidence at protein level: Swiss-Prot protein existence level 1. Extracellular Nef protein targets CD4(+) T-lymphocytes for apoptosis by interacting with CXCR4 surface receptors. From Human immunodeficiency virus type 1 group M subtype D (isolate Z2/CDC-Z34) (HIV-1).
   6501..6734    +  LTR            3' LTR (ΔU3): self-inactivating 3' long terminal repeat (LTR) from HIV-1
   6939..7043    +  promoter       AmpR promoter: bla
   7044..7904    +  CDS            AmpR: β-lactamase; bla; confers resistance to ampicillin, carbenicillin, and related antibiotics
   8075..305     +  rep_origin     ori (across the origin): high-copy-number ColE1/pMB1/pBR322/pUC origin of replication
