[The description below was written by a language model from this plasmid's Addgene catalogue record and pLannotate feature annotations shown in this document.]
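Description:
pPHAGE-CR-NENF-C-TAP is an HIV-1-derived lentiviral transfer plasmid built on the pPHAGE C-TAP backbone for constitutive expression of human NENF (neudesin neurotrophic factor) in mammalian cells. In bacteria it is maintained through a high-copy ColE1/pUC-type origin and a β-lactamase gene conferring ampicillin resistance. The viral portion comprises a truncated 5' LTR, the Ψ packaging signal with an adjoining gag fragment, the Rev response element, the cPPT/CTS and a ΔU3 self-inactivating 3' LTR. The transcript between the LTRs can therefore be packaged when helper functions are supplied in trans, and the integrated provirus lacks LTR promoter activity.

Between the LTRs, the CMV immediate-early enhancer and promoter drive a bicistronic transcript. The NENF open reading frame is flanked by attB1 and attB2 sites, reflecting the Gateway-compatible design of the backbone, although the record lists restriction cloning via AfeI and XcmI. NENF is fused at its C terminus to a FLAG and HA tandem tag; the annotation detects only a FLAG fragment, and the HA epitope is known from the catalogue entry. An EMCV IRES then allows translation of puromycin N-acetyltransferase from the same mRNA, linking drug selection to insert expression, and a WPRE enhances transcript stability and expression.

The coding sequence carries synonymous changes at the codons for F81, Y82, G83 and R85. These disrupt the seed region of an sgRNA target without altering the protein, so the transgene is not targeted by that guide. This makes the construct suited to rescue or complementation in NENF knockout cells, and the dual tag allows detection or affinity purification. The listed backbone size exceeds the total vector size, presumably because the insert replaced a larger cassette, though the record does not explain this.
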