Addgene plasmid #128511: pPHAGE-CR-NENF-C-TAP
Purpose: Lentiviral constitutive expression of CRISPR-resistant NENF with c-terminal FLAG and HA tag.
Depositing lab: Mohan Babu. Depositing organization: University of Regina. Publication: Rewiring of the Human Mitochondrial Interactome during Neuronal Reprogramming Reveals Regulators of the Respirasome and Neurogenesis. Moutaoufik MT, Malty R, Amin S, Zhang Q, Phanse S, Gagarinova A, Zilocchi M, Hoell L, Minic Z, Gagarinova M, Aoki H, Stockwell J, Jessulat M, Goebels F, Broderick K, Scott NE, Vlasblom J, Musso G, Prasad B, Lamantea E, Garavaglia B, Rajput A, Murayama K, Okazaki Y, Foster LJ, Bader GD, Cayabyab FS, Babu M. iScience. 2019 Sep 4;19:1114-1132. doi: 10.1016/j.isci.2019.08.057. PubMed 31536960.
Backbone
  Vector backbone: pPHAGE C-TAP
  Backbone size w/o insert (bp): 10056
  Total vector size (bp): 8360
  Vector type: Mammalian Expression, Lentiviral
  Selectable markers: Puromycin
Growth in bacteria
  Bacterial resistance: Ampicillin, 100 μg/mL
  Growth temperature: 30°C
  Growth strain: NEB Stable
  Copy number: High Copy
Gene/Insert
  Gene/Insert name: NENF
  Species: H. sapiens (human)
  Mutation: Synonymous silent mutations to F81, Y82, G83 and R85 to block sgRNA seed region binding
  Entrez Gene: NENF (a.k.a. CIR2, SCIRP10, SPUF)
  Promoter: CMV
  Tag / fusion protein: FLAG and HA (C terminal on insert)
  Cloning method: Restriction Enzyme; 5′ cloning site AfeI (not destroyed); 3′ cloning site XcmI (not destroyed)
  Sequencing primers: 5′ ATCCACGCTGTTTTGACCTC; 3′ AAGAAGCGGAGACGGTTAGG
Terms and licenses: Academic/Nonprofit Terms; Industry Terms: Not Available to Industry
How to cite: pPHAGE-CR-NENF-C-TAP was a gift from Mohan Babu (Addgene plasmid # 128511 ; http://n2t.net/addgene:128511 ; RRID:Addgene_128511)
